>Addgene plasmid #61361 | pcDNA-dCas9-p300 Core (C1204R) | depositor full sequence | sequence record 99794 | Expected full sequence
GACGGATCGGGAGATCTCCCGATCCCCTATGGTGCACTCTCAGTACAATCTGCTCTGATGCCGCATAGTT
AAGCCAGTATCTGCTCCCTGCTTGTGTGTTGGAGGTCGCTGAGTAGTGCGCGAGCAAAATTTAAGCTACA
ACAAGGCAAGGCTTGACCGACAATTGCATGAAGAATCTGCTTAGGGTTAGGCGTTTTGCGCTGCTTCGCG
ATGTACGGGCCAGATATACGCGTTGACATTGATTATTGACTAGTTATTAATAGTAATCAATTACGGGGTC
ATTAGTTCATAGCCCATATATGGAGTTCCGCGTTACATAACTTACGGTAAATGGCCCGCCTGGCTGACCG
CCCAACGACCCCCGCCCATTGACGTCAATAATGACGTATGTTCCCATAGTAACGCCAATAGGGACTTTCC
ATTGACGTCAATGGGTGGAGTATTTACGGTAAACTGCCCACTTGGCAGTACATCAAGTGTATCATATGCC
AAGTACGCCCCCTATTGACGTCAATGACGGTAAATGGCCCGCCTGGCATTATGCCCAGTACATGACCTTA
TGGGACTTTCCTACTTGGCAGTACATCTACGTATTAGTCATCGCTATTACCATGGTGATGCGGTTTTGGC
AGTACATCAATGGGCGTGGATAGCGGTTTGACTCACGGGGATTTCCAAGTCTCCACCCCATTGACGTCAA
TGGGAGTTTGTTTTGGCACCAAAATCAACGGGACTTTCCAAAATGTCGTAACAACTCCGCCCCATTGACG
CAAATGGGCGGTAGGCGTGTACGGTGGGAGGTCTATATAAGCAGAGCTCTCTGGCTAACTAGAGAACCCA
CTGCTTACTGGCTTATCGAAATTAATACGACTCACTATAGGGAGACCCAAGCTGGCTAGCGCCATGGACT
ACAAAGACCATGACGGTGATTATAAAGATCATGACATCGATTACAAGGATGACGATGACAAGATGGCCCC
CAAGAAGAAGAGGAAGGTGGGCCGCGGAATGGATAAGAAATACTCAATAGGCTTAGCTATCGGCACAAAT
AGCGTCGGATGGGCGGTGATCACTGATGAATATAAGGTTCCGTCTAAAAAGTTCAAGGTTCTGGGAAATA
CAGACCGCCACAGTATCAAAAAAAATCTTATAGGGGCTCTTTTATTTGACAGTGGAGAGACAGCGGAAGC
GACTCGTCTCAAACGGACAGCTCGTAGAAGGTATACACGTCGGAAGAATCGTATTTGTTATCTACAGGAG
ATTTTTTCAAATGAGATGGCGAAAGTAGATGATAGTTTCTTTCATCGACTTGAAGAGTCTTTTTTGGTGG
AAGAAGACAAGAAGCATGAACGTCATCCTATTTTTGGAAATATAGTAGATGAAGTTGCTTATCATGAGAA
ATATCCAACTATCTATCATCTGCGAAAAAAATTGGTAGATTCTACTGATAAAGCGGATTTGCGCTTAATC
TATTTGGCCTTAGCGCATATGATTAAGTTTCGTGGTCATTTTTTGATTGAGGGAGATTTAAATCCTGATA
ATAGTGATGTGGACAAACTATTTATCCAGTTGGTACAAACCTACAATCAATTATTTGAAGAAAACCCTAT
TAACGCAAGTGGAGTAGATGCTAAAGCGATTCTTTCTGCACGATTGAGTAAATCAAGACGATTAGAAAAT
CTCATTGCTCAGCTCCCCGGTGAGAAGAAAAATGGCTTATTTGGGAATCTCATTGCTTTGTCATTGGGTT
TGACCCCTAATTTTAAATCAAATTTTGATTTGGCAGAAGATGCTAAATTACAGCTTTCAAAAGATACTTA
CGATGATGATTTAGATAATTTATTGGCGCAAATTGGAGATCAATATGCTGATTTGTTTTTGGCAGCTAAG
AATTTATCAGATGCTATTTTACTTTCAGATATCCTAAGAGTAAATACTGAAATAACTAAGGCTCCCCTAT
CAGCTTCAATGATTAAACGCTACGATGAACATCATCAAGACTTGACTCTTTTAAAAGCTTTAGTTCGACA
ACAACTTCCAGAAAAGTATAAAGAAATCTTTTTTGATCAATCAAAAAACGGATATGCAGGTTATATTGAT
GGGGGAGCTAGCCAAGAAGAATTTTATAAATTTATCAAACCAATTTTAGAAAAAATGGATGGTACTGAGG
AATTATTGGTGAAACTAAATCGTGAAGATTTGCTGCGCAAGCAACGGACCTTTGACAACGGCTCTATTCC
CCATCAAATTCACTTGGGTGAGCTGCATGCTATTTTGAGAAGACAAGAAGACTTTTATCCATTTTTAAAA
GACAATCGTGAGAAGATTGAAAAAATCTTGACTTTTCGAATTCCTTATTATGTTGGTCCATTGGCGCGTG
GCAATAGTCGTTTTGCATGGATGACTCGGAAGTCTGAAGAAACAATTACCCCATGGAATTTTGAAGAAGT
TGTCGATAAAGGTGCTTCAGCTCAATCATTTATTGAACGCATGACAAACTTTGATAAAAATCTTCCAAAT
GAAAAAGTACTACCAAAACATAGTTTGCTTTATGAGTATTTTACGGTTTATAACGAATTGACAAAGGTCA
AATATGTTACTGAAGGAATGCGAAAACCAGCATTTCTTTCAGGTGAACAGAAGAAAGCCATTGTTGATTT
ACTCTTCAAAACAAATCGAAAAGTAACCGTTAAGCAATTAAAAGAAGATTATTTCAAAAAAATAGAATGT
TTTGATAGTGTTGAAATTTCAGGAGTTGAAGATAGATTTAATGCTTCATTAGGTACCTACCATGATTTGC
TAAAAATTATTAAAGATAAAGATTTTTTGGATAATGAAGAAAATGAAGATATCTTAGAGGATATTGTTTT
AACATTGACCTTATTTGAAGATAGGGAGATGATTGAGGAAAGACTTAAAACATATGCTCACCTCTTTGAT
GATAAGGTGATGAAACAGCTTAAACGTCGCCGTTATACTGGTTGGGGACGTTTGTCTCGAAAATTGATTA
ATGGTATTAGGGATAAGCAATCTGGCAAAACAATATTAGATTTTTTGAAATCAGATGGTTTTGCCAATCG
CAATTTTATGCAGCTGATCCATGATGATAGTTTGACATTTAAAGAAGACATTCAAAAAGCACAAGTGTCT
GGACAAGGCGATAGTTTACATGAACATATTGCAAATTTAGCTGGTAGCCCTGCTATTAAAAAAGGTATTT
TACAGACTGTAAAAGTTGTTGATGAATTGGTCAAAGTAATGGGGCGGCATAAGCCAGAAAATATCGTTAT
TGAAATGGCACGTGAAAATCAGACAACTCAAAAGGGCCAGAAAAATTCGCGAGAGCGTATGAAACGAATC
GAAGAAGGTATCAAAGAATTAGGAAGTCAGATTCTTAAAGAGCATCCTGTTGAAAATACTCAATTGCAAA
ATGAAAAGCTCTATCTCTATTATCTCCAAAATGGAAGAGACATGTATGTGGACCAAGAATTAGATATTAA
TCGTTTAAGTGATTATGATGTCGATGCCATTGTTCCACAAAGTTTCCTTAAAGACGATTCAATAGACAAT
AAGGTCTTAACGCGTTCTGATAAAAATCGTGGTAAATCGGATAACGTTCCAAGTGAAGAAGTAGTCAAAA
AGATGAAAAACTATTGGAGACAACTTCTAAACGCCAAGTTAATCACTCAACGTAAGTTTGATAATTTAAC
GAAAGCTGAACGTGGAGGTTTGAGTGAACTTGATAAAGCTGGTTTTATCAAACGCCAATTGGTTGAAACT
CGCCAAATCACTAAGCATGTGGCACAAATTTTGGATAGTCGCATGAATACTAAATACGATGAAAATGATA
AACTTATTCGAGAGGTTAAAGTGATTACCTTAAAATCTAAATTAGTTTCTGACTTCCGAAAAGATTTCCA
ATTCTATAAAGTACGTGAGATTAACAATTACCATCATGCCCATGATGCGTATCTAAATGCCGTCGTTGGA
ACTGCTTTGATTAAGAAATATCCAAAACTTGAATCGGAGTTTGTCTATGGTGATTATAAAGTTTATGATG
TTCGTAAAATGATTGCTAAGTCTGAGCAAGAAATAGGCAAAGCAACCGCAAAATATTTCTTTTACTCTAA
TATCATGAACTTCTTCAAAACAGAAATTACACTTGCAAATGGAGAGATTCGCAAACGCCCTCTAATCGAA
ACTAATGGGGAAACTGGAGAAATTGTCTGGGATAAAGGGCGAGATTTTGCCACAGTGCGCAAAGTATTGT
CCATGCCCCAAGTCAATATTGTCAAGAAAACAGAAGTACAGACAGGCGGATTCTCCAAGGAGTCAATTTT
ACCAAAAAGAAATTCGGACAAGCTTATTGCTCGTAAAAAAGACTGGGATCCAAAAAAATATGGTGGTTTT
GATAGTCCAACGGTAGCTTATTCAGTCCTAGTGGTTGCTAAGGTGGAAAAAGGGAAATCGAAGAAGTTAA
AATCCGTTAAAGAGTTACTAGGGATCACAATTATGGAAAGAAGTTCCTTTGAAAAAAATCCGATTGACTT
TTTAGAAGCTAAAGGATATAAGGAAGTTAAAAAAGACTTAATCATTAAACTACCTAAATATAGTCTTTTT
GAGTTAGAAAACGGTCGTAAACGGATGCTGGCTAGTGCCGGAGAATTACAAAAAGGAAATGAGCTGGCTC
TGCCAAGCAAATATGTGAATTTTTTATATTTAGCTAGTCATTATGAAAAGTTGAAGGGTAGTCCAGAAGA
TAACGAACAAAAACAATTGTTTGTGGAGCAGCATAAGCATTATTTAGATGAGATTATTGAGCAAATCAGT
GAATTTTCTAAGCGTGTTATTTTAGCAGATGCCAATTTAGATAAAGTTCTTAGTGCATATAACAAACATA
GAGACAAACCAATACGTGAACAAGCAGAAAATATTATTCATTTATTTACGTTGACGAATCTTGGAGCTCC
CGCTGCTTTTAAATATTTTGATACAACAATTGATCGTAAACGATATACGTCTACAAAAGAAGTTTTAGAT
GCCACTCTTATCCATCAATCCATCACTGGTCTTTATGAAACACGCATTGATTTGAGTCAGCTAGGAGGTG
ACCCAATTGCCGGATCCAAGGCTAGCCCGAAAAAGAAACGCAAAGTTGGGCGCGCCATTTTCAAACCAGA
AGAACTACGACAGGCACTGATGCCAACTTTGGAGGCACTTTACCGTCAGGATCCAGAATCCCTTCCCTTT
CGTCAACCTGTGGACCCTCAGCTTTTAGGAATCCCTGATTACTTTGATATTGTGAAGAGCCCCATGGATC
TTTCTACCATTAAGAGGAAGTTAGACACTGGACAGTATCAGGAGCCCTGGCAGTATGTCGATGATATTTG
GCTTATGTTCAATAATGCCTGGTTATATAACCGGAAAACATCACGGGTATACAAATACTGCTCCAAGCTC
TCTGAGGTCTTTGAACAAGAAATTGACCCAGTGATGCAAAGCCTTGGATACTGTTGTGGCAGAAAGTTGG
AGTTCTCTCCACAGACACTGTGTTGCTACGGCAAACAGTTGTGCACAATACCTCGTGATGCCACTTATTA
CAGTTACCAGAACAGGTATCATTTCTGTGAGAAGCGTTTCAATGAGATCCAAGGGGAGAGCGTTTCTTTG
GGGGATGACCCTTCCCAGCCTCAAACTACAATAAATAAAGAACAATTTTCCAAGAGAAAAAATGACACAC
TGGATCCTGAACTGTTTGTTGAATGTACAGAGTGCGGAAGAAAGATGCATCAGATCTGTGTCCTTCACCA
TGAGATCATCTGGCCTGCTGGATTCGTCTGTGATGGCTGTTTAAAGAAAAGTGCACGAACTAGGAAAGAA
AATAAGTTTTCTGCTAAAAGGTTGCCATCTACCAGACTTGGCACCTTTCTAGAGAATCGTGTGAATGACT
TTCTGAGGCGACAGAATCACCCTGAGTCAGGAGAGGTCACTGTTAGAGTAGTTCATGCTTCTGACAAAAC
CGTGGAAGTAAAACCAGGCATGAAAGCAAGGTTTGTGGACAGTGGAGAGATGGCAGAATCCTTTCCATAC
CGAACCAAAGCCCTCTTTGCCTTTGAAGAAATTGATGGTGTTGACCTGTGCTTCTTTGGCATGCATGTTC
AAGAGTATGGCTCTGACTGCCCTCCACCCAACCAGAGGAGAGTATACATATCTTACCTCGATAGTGTTCA
TTTCTTCCGTCCTAAATGCTTGAGGACTGCAGTCTATCATGAAATCCTAATTGGATATTTAGAATATGTC
AAGAAATTAGGTTACACAACAGGGCATATTTGGGCATGTCCACCAAGTGAGGGAGATGATTATATCTTCC
ATTGCCATCCTCCTGACCAGAAGATACCCAAGCCCAAGCGACTGCAGGAATGGTACAAAAAAATGCTTGA
CAAGGCTGTATCAGAGCGTATTGTCCATGACTACAAGGATATTTTTAAACAAGCTACTGAAGATAGATTA
ACAAGTGCAAAGGAATTGCCTTATTTCGAGGGTGATTTCTGGCCCAATGTTCTGGAAGAAAGCATTAAGG
AACTGGAACAGGAGGAAGAAGAGAGAAAACGAGAGGAAAACACCAGCAATGAAAGCACAGATGTGACCAA
GGGAGACAGCAAAAATGCTAAAAAGAAGAATAATAAGAAAACCAGCAAAAATAAGAGCAGCCTGAGTAGG
GGCAACAAGAAGAAACCCGGGATGCCCAATGTATCTAACGACCTCTCACAGAAACTATATGCCACCATGG
AGAAGCATAAAGAGGTCTTCTTTGTGATCCGCCTCATTGCTGGCCCTGCTGCCAACTCCCTGCCTCCCAT
TGTTGATCCTGATCCTCTCATCCCCTGCGATCTGATGGATGGTCGGGATGCGTTTCTCACGCTGGCAAGG
GACAAGCACCTGGAGTTCTCTTCACTCCGAAGAGCCCAGTGGTCCACCATGTGCATGCTGGTGGAGCTGC
ACACGCAGAGCCAGGACTACCCGTACGACGTTCCGGACTACGCTTCTTGAGTTTAAACCGCTGATCAGCC
TCGACTGTGCCTTCTAGTTGCCAGCCATCTGTTGTTTGCCCCTCCCCCGTGCCTTCCTTGACCCTGGAAG
GTGCCACTCCCACTGTCCTTTCCTAATAAAATGAGGAAATTGCATCGCATTGTCTGAGTAGGTGTCATTC
TATTCTGGGGGGTGGGGTGGGGCAGGACAGCAAGGGGGAGGATTGGGAAGACAATAGCAGGCATGCTGGG
GATGCGGTGGGCTCTATGGCTTCTGAGGCGGAAAGAACCAGCTGGGGCTCTAGGGGGTATCCCC
[124 nt withheld, positions 7345-7468]
C
[91 nt withheld, positions 7470-7560]
A
[49 nt withheld, positions 7562-7610]
CCTTTGACGTTGGAGTCCACGTTCTTT
[37 nt withheld, positions 7638-7674]
ACCCTATCTCGGTCTATTCTTTTGATTTATAAGGGATTTTGCCGATTTCGGCCTATTGGTTAAAAAATGA
GCTGATTTAACAAAAATTTAACGCGAATTAATTCTGTGGAATGTGTGTCAGTTAGGGTGTGGAAAGTCCC
CAGGCTCCCCAGCAGGCAGAAGTATGCAAAGCATGCATCTCAATTAGTCAGCAACCAGGTGTGGAAAGTC
CCCAGGCTCCCCAGCAGGCAGAAGTATGCAAAGCATGCATCTCAATTAGTCAGCAACCATAGTCCCGCCC
CTAACTCCGCCCATCCCGCCCCTAACTCCGCCCAGTTCCGCCCATTCTCCGCCCCATGGCTGACTAATTT
TTTTTATTTATGCAGAGGCCGAGGCCGCCTCTGCCTCTGAGCTATTCCAGAAGTAGTGAGGAGGCTTTTT
TGGAGGCCTAGGCTTTTGCAAAAAGCTCCCGGGAGCTTGTATATCCATTTTCGGATCTGATCAAGAGACA
GGATGAGGATCGTTTCGCATGATTGAACAAGATGGATTGCACGCAGGTTCTCCGGCCGCTTGGGTGGAGA
GGCTATTCGGCTATGACTGGGCACAACAGACAATCGGCTGCTCTGATGCCGCCGTGTTCCGGCTGTCAGC
GCAGGGGCGCCCGGTTCTTTTTGTCAAGACCGACCTGTCCGGTGCCCTGAATGAACTGCAGGACGAGGCA
GCGCGGCTATCGTGGCTGGCCACGACGGGCGTTCCTTGCGCAGCTGTGCTCGACGTTGTCACTGAAGCGG
GAAGGGACTGGCTGCTATTGGGCGAAGTGCCGGGGCAGGATCTCCTGTCATCTCACCTTGCTCCTGCCGA
GAAAGTATCCATCATGGCTGATGCAATGCGGCGGCTGCATACGCTTGATCCGGCTACCTGCCCATTCGAC
CACCAAGCGAAACATCGCATCGAGCGAGCACGTACTCGGATGGAAGCCGGTCTTGTCGATCAGGATGATC
TGGACGAAGAGCATCAGGGGCTCGCGCCAGCCGAACTGTTCGCCAGGCTCAAGGCGCGCATGCCCGACGG
CGAGGATCTCGTCGTGACCCATGGCGATGCCTGCTTGCCGAATATCATGGTGGAAAATGGCCGCTTTTCT
GGATTCATCGACTGTGGCCGGCTGGGTGTGGCGGACCGCTATCAGGACATAGCGTTGGCTACCCGTGATA
TTGCTGAAGAGCTTGGCGGCGAATGGGCTGACCGCTTCCTCGTGCTTTACGGTATCGCCGCTCCCGATTC
GCAGCGCATCGCCTTCTATCGCCTTCTTGACGAGTTCTTCTGAGCGGGACTCTGGGGTTCGAAATGACCG
ACCAAGCGACGCCCAACCTGCCATCACGAGATTTCGATTCCACCGCCGCCTTCTATGAAAGGTTGGGCTT
CGGAATCGTTTTCCGGGACGCCGGCTGGATGATCCTCCAGCGCGGGGATCTCATGCTGGAGTTCTTCGCC
CACCCCAACTTGTTTATTGCAGCTTATAATGGTTACAAATAAAGCAATAGCATCACAAATTTCACAAATA
AAGCATTTTTTTCACTGCATTCTAGTTGTGGTTTGTCCAAACTCATCAATGTATCTTATCATGTCTGTAT
ACCGTCGACCTCTAGCTAGAGCTTGGCGTAATCATGGTCATAGCTGTTTCCTGTGTGAAATTGTTATCCG
CTCACAATTCCACACAACATACGAGCCGGAAGCATAAAGTGTAAAGCCTGGGGTGCCTAATGAGTGAGCT
AACTCACATTAATTGCGTTGCGCTCACTGCCCGCTTTCCAGTCGGGAAACCTGTCGTGCCAGCTGCATTA
ATGAATCGGCCAACGCGCGGGGAGAGGCGGTTTGCGTATTGGGCGCTCTTCCGCTTCCTCGCTCACTGAC
TCGCTGCGCTCGGTCGTTCGGCTGCGGCGAGCGGTATCAGCTCACTCAAAGGCGGTAATACGGTTATCCA
CAGAATCAGGGGATAACGCAGGAAAGAACATGTGAGCAAAAGGCCAGCAAAAGGCCAGGAACCGTAAAAA
GGCCGCGTTGCTGGCGTTTTTCCATAGGCTCCGCCCCCCTGACGAGCATCACAAAAATCGACGCTCAAGT
CAGAGGTGGCGAAACCCGACAGGACTATAAAGATACCAGGCGTTTCCCCCTGGAAGCTCCCTCGTGCGCT
CTCCTGTTCCGACCCTGCCGCTTACCGGATACCTGTCCGCCTTTCTCCCTTCGGGAAGCGTGGCGCTTTC
TCATAGCTCACGCTGTAGGTATCTCAGTTCGGTGTAGGTCGTTCGCTCCAAGCTGGGCTGTGTGCACGAA
CCCCCCGTTCAGCCCGACCGCTGCGCCTTATCCGGTAACTATCGTCTTGAGTCCAACCCGGTAAGACACG
ACTTATCGCCACTGGCAGCAGCCACTGGTAACAGGATTAGCAGAGCGAGGTATGTAGGCGGTGCTACAGA
GTTCTTGAAGTGGTGGCCTAACTACGGCTACACTAGAAGAACAGTATTTGGTATCTGCGCTCTGCTGAAG
CCAGTTACCTTCGGAAAAAGAGTTGGTAGCTCTTGATCCGGCAAACAAACCACCGCTGGTAGCGGTTTTT
TTGTTTGCAAGCAGCAGATTACGCGCAGAAAAAAAGGATCTCAAGAAGATCCTTTGATCTTTTCTACGGG
GTCTGACGCTCAGTGGAACGAAAACTCACGTTAAGGGATTTTGGTCATGAGATTATCAAAAAGGATCTTC
ACCTAGATCCTTTTAAATTAAAAATGAAGTTTTAAATCAATCTAAAGTATATATGAGTAAACTTGGTCTG
ACAGTTACCAATGCTTAATCAGTGAGGCACCTATCTCAGCGATCTGTCTATTTCGTTCATCCATAGTTGC
CTGACTCCCCGTCGTGTAGATAACTACGATACGGGAGGGCTTACCATCTGGCCCCAGTGCTGCAATGATA
CCGCGAGACCCACGCTCACCGGCTCCAGATTTATCAGCAATAAACCAGCCAGCCGGAAGGGCCGAGCGCA
GAAGTGGTCCTGCAACTTTATCCGCCTCCATCCAGTCTATTAATTGTTGCCGGGAAGCTAGAGTAAGTAG
TTCGCCAGTTAATAGTTTGCGCAACGTTGTTGCCATTGCTACAGGCATCGTGGTGTCACGCTCGTCGTTT
GGTATGGCTTCATTCAGCTCCGGTTCCCAACGATCAAGGCGAGTTACATGATCCCCCATGTTGTGCAAAA
AAGCGGTTAGCTCCTTCGGTCCTCCGATCGTTGTCAGAAGTAAGTTGGCCGCAGTGTTATCACTCATGGT
TATGGCAGCACTGCATAATTCTCTTACTGTCATGCCATCCGTAAGATGCTTTTCTGTGACTGGTGAGTAC
TCAACCAAGTCATTCTGAGAATAGTGTATGCGGCGACCGAGTTGCTCTTGCCCGGCGTCAATACGGGATA
ATACCGCGCCACATAGCAGAACTTTAAAAGTGCTCATCATTGGAAAACGTTCTTCGGGGCGAAAACTCTC
AAGGATCTTACCGCTGTTGAGATCCAGTTCGATGTAACCCACTCGTGCACCCAACTGATCTTCAGCATCT
TTTACTTTCACCAGCGTTTCTGGGTGAGCAAAAACAGGAAGGCAAAATGCCGCAAAAAAGGGAATAAGGG
CGACACGGAAATGTTGAATACTCATACTCTTCCTTTTTCAATATTATTGAAGCATTTATCAGGGTTATTG
TCTCATGAGCGGATACATATTTGAATGTATTTAGAAAAATAAACAAATAGGGGTTCCGCGCACATTTCCC
CGAAAAGTGCCACCTGACGTC
Features (pLannotate 1.2.2; 22 found; start..end, strand, type, name):
     28..80      -  misc_feature   bom (fragment): basis of mobility region from pBR322
    235..614     +  enhancer       CMV enhancer: human cytomegalovirus immediate early enhancer
    615..818     +  promoter       CMV promoter: human cytomegalovirus (CMV) immediate early promoter
    814..847     +  LTR            5' LTR (truncated) (fragment): truncated 5' long terminal repeat (LTR) from HIV-1
    863..881     +  promoter       T7 promoter: promoter for bacteriophage T7 RNA polymerase
    907..972     +  CDS            3xFLAG: three tandem FLAG® epitope tags, followed by an enterokinase cleavage site
   1009..5112    +  CDS            dCas9: catalytically dead mutant of the Cas9 endonuclease from the Streptococcus pyogenes Type II CRISPR/Cas system RNA-guided DNA-binding protein that lacks endonuclease activity due to the D10A mutation in the RuvC catalytic domain and the H840A mutation in the HNH catalytic domain
   5167..7017    +  CDS            p300 core: catalytic histone acetyltransferase core of the human E1A-associated protein p300 (Delvecchio et al., 2013); EP300
   7075..7299    +  polyA_signal   bGH poly(A) signal: bovine growth hormone polyadenylation signal
   7303..7324    +  promoter       SV40 promoter (fragment): SV40 enhancer and early promoter
   7345..7773    +  rep_origin     f1 ori (sequence partly withheld): f1 bacteriophage origin of replication; arrow indicates direction of (+) strand synthesis
   7787..8116    +  promoter       SV40 promoter: SV40 enhancer and early promoter
   8183..8974    +  CDS            neo: KKA2_KLEPN - Also known as kan, nptII. Experimental evidence at protein level: Swiss-Prot protein existence level 1. Resistance to kanamycin, neomycin, paromomycin, ribostamycin, butirosin and gentamicin B. From Klebsiella pneumoniae.
   8998..9156    +  CDS            ble (fragment): BLE_KLEPN - Experimental evidence at protein level: Swiss-Prot protein existence level 1. Binding protein with a strong affinity to the bleomycin family of antibiotics. Binds to CL990; an antimitotic-antibiotic compound. From Klebsiella pneumoniae.
   9151..9272    +  polyA_signal   SV40 poly(A) signal: SV40 polyadenylation signal
   9343..9365    -  protein_bind   lac operator (fragment): The lac repressor binds to the lac operator to inhibit transcription in E. coli. This inhibition can be relieved by adding lactose or isopropyl-β-D-thiogalactopyranoside (IPTG). lac repressor encoded by lacI
   9369..9399    -  promoter       lac promoter: promoter for the E. coli lac operon
   9414..9435    -  protein_bind   CAP binding site: CAP binding activates transcription in the presence of cAMP. E. coli catabolite activator protein
   9448..9540    -  CDS            lacI (fragment): lac repressor; lacI; The lac repressor binds to the lac operator to inhibit transcription in E. coli. This inhibition can be relieved by adding lactose or isopropyl-β-D-thiogalactopyranoside (IPTG).
   9723..10308   -  rep_origin     ori: high-copy-number ColE1/pMB1/pBR322/pUC origin of replication
  10479..11339   -  CDS            AmpR: β-lactamase; bla; confers resistance to ampicillin, carbenicillin, and related antibiotics
  11340..11444   -  promoter       AmpR promoter: bla
