[The description below was written by a language model from this plasmid's Addgene catalogue record and pLannotate feature annotations shown in this document.]
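Description:
pcDNA-dCas9-p300 Core (C1204R) is an 11,475 bp mammalian expression plasmid built on the pcDNA3.1 backbone for CRISPR-based epigenome editing. It is propagated in E. coli through a high-copy ColE1/pUC-type origin and selected with ampicillin via the β-lactamase gene. The backbone also carries an f1 phage origin and an SV40 promoter-driven neomycin phosphotransferase cassette with an SV40 polyadenylation signal, which can support G418 selection in mammalian cells. Short annotated fragments such as the HIV-1 LTR, ble, lacI and lac operator matches appear to be backbone remnants rather than functional parts.

The payload is a single fusion open reading frame of about 6.1 kb, transcribed from the human CMV immediate-early enhancer and promoter and terminated by the bovine growth hormone polyadenylation signal. A T7 promoter lies just upstream of the coding sequence. The protein begins with a FLAG epitope (annotated as 3xFLAG) and an SV40 nuclear localization signal. These are followed by Streptococcus pyogenes dCas9, which carries the D10A and H840A substitutions that abolish nuclease activity while preserving guide RNA-directed DNA binding. A second SV40 NLS, the human p300 histone acetyltransferase core (residues 1048–1664 of EP300) and a C-terminal HA tag complete the fusion, according to the catalogue entry. This version has a C1204R substitution in the p300 core; the record does not state its functional effect.

No guide RNA cassette is annotated, so guides must be supplied from a separate construct. The associated work used dCas9-acetyltransferase fusions to activate genes from promoters and enhancers. This plasmid is a point-mutant variant of that effector, presumably for comparison with the unmutated core fusion.
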