Addgene plasmid #61361: pcDNA-dCas9-p300 Core (C1204R)
Purpose: encodes S. pyogenes dCas9 with c-terminal fusion of human p300 HAT core (aa 1048-1664; mutation C1204R) driven by CMV promoter
Depositing lab: Charles Gersbach. Depositing organization: Duke University. Publication: Epigenome editing by a CRISPR-Cas9-based acetyltransferase activates genes from promoters and enhancers. Hilton IB, D'Ippolito AM, Vockley CM, Thakore PI, Crawford GE, Reddy TE, Gersbach CA. Nat Biotechnol. 2015 May;33(5):510-7. doi: 10.1038/nbt.3199. Epub 2015 Apr 6. PubMed 25849900.
Backbone
  Vector backbone: pcDNA3.1
  Backbone manufacturer: Invitrogen; Life Technologies
  Total vector size (bp): 11475
  Vector type: Mammalian Expression, CRISPR, Synthetic Biology
Growth in bacteria
  Bacterial resistance: Ampicillin, 100 μg/mL
  Growth temperature: 37°C
  Growth strain: Stbl3
  Copy number: High Copy
Gene/Insert
  Gene/Insert name: S.pyogenes dCas9 with c-terminal human p300 Core effector fusion (aa 1048-1664 of human p300)
  Species: H. sapiens (human), Synthetic; S. pyogenes
  Insert size (bp): 6138
  Mutation: D10A; H840A in S.pyogenes Cas9; C1204R mutation in p300 Core
  GenBank ID: WP_010922251.1 NP_001420.2
  Entrez Gene: EP300 (a.k.a. KAT3B, MKHK2, RSTS2, p300)
  Promoter: CMV
  Tag / fusion protein: Flag (N terminal on insert); SV40 NLS (N terminal on insert); SV40 NLS (C terminal on insert); HA (C terminal on insert)
  Cloning method: Restriction Enzyme; 5′ cloning site AscI (not destroyed); 3′ cloning site PmeI (not destroyed)
  Sequencing primers: 5′ CMV F; 3′ Bgh R
Terms and licenses: Academic/Nonprofit Terms; Industry Terms: Not Available to Industry
How to cite: pcDNA-dCas9-p300 Core (C1204R) was a gift from Charles Gersbach (Addgene plasmid # 61361 ; http://n2t.net/addgene:61361 ; RRID:Addgene_61361)
