>Addgene plasmid #61361 | pcDNA-dCas9-p300 Core (C1204R) | depositor partial sequence | sequence record 99793 | p300 Core Effector Fusion (aa 1048-1664 of human p300; mutation C1204R)
GCTAGGAGGTGACCCAATTGCCGGATCCAAGGCTAGCCCGAAAAAGAAACGCAAAGTTGGGCGCGCCATT
TTCAAACCAGAAGAACTACGACAGGCACTGATGCCAACTTTGGAGGCACTTTACCGTCAGGATCCAGAAT
CCCTTCCCTTTCGTCAACCTGTGGACCCTCAGCTTTTAGGAATCCCTGATTACTTTGATATTGTGAAGAG
CCCCATGGATCTTTCTACCATTAAGAGGAAGTTAGACACTGGACAGTATCAGGAGCCCTGGCAGTATGTC
GATGATATTTGGCTTATGTTCAATAATGCCTGGTTATATAACCGGAAAACATCACGGGTATACAAATACT
GCTCCAAGCTCTCTGAGGTCTTTGAACAAGAAATTGACCCAGTGATGCAAAGCCTTGGATACTGTTGTGG
CAGAAAGTTGGAGTTCTCTCCACAGACACTGTGTTGCTACGGCAAACAGTTGTGCACAATACCTCGTGAT
GCCACTTATTACAGTTACCAGAACAGGTATCATTTCTGTGAGAAGCGTTTCAATGAGATCCAAGGGGAGA
GCGTTTCTTTGGGGGATGACCCTTCCCAGCCTCAAACTACAATAAATAAAGAACAATTTTCCAAGAGAAA
AAATGACACACTGGATCCTGAACTGTTTGTTGAATGTACAGAGTGCGGAAGAAAGATGCATCAGATCTGT
GTCCTTCACCATGAGATCATCTGGCCTGCTGGATTCGTCTGTGATGGCTGTTTAAAGAAAAGTGCACGAA
CTAGGAAAGAAAATAAGTTTTCTGCTAAAAGGTTGCCATCTACCAGACTTGGCACCTTTCTAGAGAATCG
TGTGAATGACTTTCTGAGGCGACAGAATCACCCTGAGTCAGGAGAGGTCACTGTTAGAGTAGTTCATGCT
TCTGACAAAACCGTGGAAGTAAAACCAGGCATGAAAGCAAGGTTTGTGGACAGTGGAGAGATGGCAGAAT
CCTTTCCATACCGAACCAAAGCCCTCTTTGCCTTTGAAGAAATTGATGGTGTTGACCTGTGCTTCTTTGG
CATGCATGTTCAAGAGTATGGCTCTGACTGCCCTCCACCCAACCAGAGGAGAGTATACATATCTTACCTC
GATAGTGTTCATTTCTTCCGTCCTAAATGCTTGAGGACTGCAGTCTATCATGAAATCCTAATTGGATATT
TAGAATATGTCAAGAAATTAGGTTACACAACAGGGCATATTTGGGCATGTCCACCAAGTGAGGGAGATGA
TTATATCTTCCATTGCCATCCTCCTGACCAGAAGATACCCAAGCCCAAGCGACTGCAGGAATGGTACAAA
AAAATGCTTGACAAGGCTGTATCAGAGCGTATTGTCCATGACTACAAGGATATTTTTAAACAAGCTACTG
AAGATAGATTAACAAGTGCAAAGGAATTGCCTTATTTCGAGGGTGATTTCTGGCCCAATGTTCTGGAAGA
AAGCATTAAGGAACTGGAACAGGAGGAAGAAGAGAGAAAACGAGAGGAAAACACCAGCAATGAAAGCACA
GATGTGACCAAGGGAGACAGCAAAAATGCTAAAAAGAAGAATAATAAGAAAACCAGCAAAAATAAGAGCA
GCCTGAGTAGGGGCAACAAGAAGAAACCCGGGATGCCCAATGTATCTAACGACCTCTCACAGAAACTATA
TGCCACCATGGAGAAGCATAAAGAGGTCTTCTTTGTGATCCGCCTCATTGCTGGCCCTGCTGCCAACTCC
CTGCCTCCCATTGTTGATCCTGATCCTCTCATCCCCTGCGATCTGATGGATGGTCGGGATGCGTTTCTCA
CGCTGGCAAGGGACAAGCACCTGGAGTTCTCTTCACTCCGAAGAGCCCAGTGGTCCACCATGTGCATGCT
GGTGGAGCTGCACACGCAGAGCCAGGACTACCCGTACGACGTTCCGGACTACGCTTCTTGAGTTTAAACC
GCTGATCAGCCTCGACTGTGCCTTCTAGTTGCCAGCCATCTGTTGT
