>Addgene plasmid #61361 | pcDNA-dCas9-p300 Core (C1204R) | addgene partial sequence | sequence record 108072 | CMV-F 5'-CGCAAATGGGCGGTAGGCGTG-3'
ACTGCTTACTGGCTTATCGAAATTAATACGACTCACTATAGGGAGACCCAAGCTGGCTAGCGCCATGGAC
TACAAAGACCATGACGGTGATTATAAAGATCATGACATCGATTACAAGGATGACGATGACAAGATGGCCC
CCAAGAAGAAGAGGAAGGTGGGCCGCGGAATGGATAAGAAATACTCAATAGGCTTAGCTATCGGCACAAA
TAGCGTCGGATGGGCGGTGATCACTGATGAATATAAGGTTCCGTCTAAAAAGTTCAAGGTTCTGGGAAAT
ACAGACCGCCACAGTATCAAAAAAAATCTTATAGGGGCTCTTTTATTTGACAGTGGAGAGACAGCGGAAG
CGACTCGTCTCAAACGGACAGCTCGTAGAAGGTATACACGTCGGAAGAATCGTATTTGTTATCTACAGGA
GATTTTTTCAAATGAGATGGCGAAAGTAGATGATAGTTTCTTTCATCGACTTGAAGAGTCTTTTTTGGTG
GAAGAAGACAAGAAGCATGAACGTCATCCTATTTTTGGAAATATAGTAGATGAAGTTGCTTATCATGAGA
AATATCCAACTATCTATCATCTGCGAAAAAAATTGGTAGATTCTACTGATAAAGCGGATTTGCGCTTAAT
CTATTTGGCCTTAGCGCATATGATTAAGTTTCGTGGTCA
