>Addgene plasmid #61361 | pcDNA-dCas9-p300 Core (C1204R) | addgene partial sequence | sequence record 108073 | BGH-rev 5'-TAGAAGGCACAGTCGAGG-3'
AGCGTAGTCCGGAACGTCGTACGGGTAGTCCTGGCTCTGCGTGTGCAGCTCCACCAGCATGCACATGGTG
GACCACTGGGCTCTTCGGAGTGAAGAGAACTCCAGGTGCTTGTCCCTTGCCAGCGTGAGAAACGCATCCC
GACCATCCATCAGATCGCAGGGGATGAGAGGATCAGGATCAACAATGGGAGGCAGGGAGTTGGCAGCAGG
GCCAGCAATGAGGCGGATCACAAAGAAGACCTCTTTATGCTTCTCCATGGTGGCATATAGTTTCTGTGAG
AGGTCGTTAGATACATTGGGCATCCCGGGTTTCTTCTTGTTGCCCCTACTCAGGCTGCTCTTATTTTTGC
TGGTTTTCTTATTATTCTTCTTTTTAGCATTTTTGCTGTCTCCCTTGGTCACATCTGTGCTTTCATTGCT
GGTGTTTTCCTCTCGTTTTCTCTCTTCTTCCTCCTGTTCCAGTTCCTTAATGCTTTCTTCCAGAACATTG
GGCCAGAAATCACCCTCGAAATAAGGCAATTCCTTTGCACTTGTTAATCTATCTTCAGTAGCTTGTTTAA
AAATATCCTTGTAGTCATGGACAATACGCTCTGATACAGCCTTGTCAAGCATTTTTTTGTACCATTCCTG
CAGTCGCTTGGGCTTGGGTATCTTCTGGTCAGGAGGATGGC
