>Addgene plasmid #61361 | pcDNA-dCas9-p300 Core (C1204R) | addgene partial sequence | sequence record 109247 | dCas9-F3 5'-CACGCATTGATTTGAGTCAGC-3'
GTTGGGCGCGCCATTTTCAAACCAGAAGAACTACGACAGGCACTGATGCCAACTTTGGAGGCACTTTACC
GTCAGGATCCAGAATCCCTTCCCTTTCGTCAACCTGTGGACCCTCAGCTTTTAGGAATCCCTGATTACTT
TGATATTGTGAAGAGCCCCATGGATCTTTCTACCATTAAGAGGAAGTTAGACACTGGACAGTATCAGGAG
CCCTGGCAGTATGTCGATGATATTTGGCTTATGTTCAATAATGCCTGGTTATATAACCGGAAAACATCAC
GGGTATACAAATACTGCTCCAAGCTCTCTGAGGTCTTTGAACAAGAAATTGACCCAGTGATGCAAAGCCT
TGGATACTGTTGTGGCAGAAAGTTGGAGTTCTCTCCACAGACACTGTGTTGCTACGGCAAACAGTTGTGC
ACAATACCTCGTGATGCCACTTATTACAGTTACCAGAACAGGTATCATTTCTGTGAGAAGCGTTTCAATG
AGATCCAAGGGGAGAGCGTTTCTTTGGGGGATGACCCTTCCCAGCCTCAAACTACAATAAATAAAGAACA
ATTTTCCAAGAGAAAAAATGACACACTGGATCCTGAACTGTTTGTTGAATGTACAGAGTGCGGAAGAAAG
ATGCATCAGATCTGTGTCCTTCACCATGAGATCATCTGGCCTGCTGGATTCGTCTGTGATGGCTG
